Addgene plasmid #155763: NAP1L3
Purpose: For use in RBP tethering screen
Depositing lab: Eugene Yeo. Depositing organization: University of California, San Diego (UCSD). Publication: Large-scale tethered function assays identify factors that regulate mRNA stability and translation. Luo EC, Nathanson JL, Tan FE, Schwartz JL, Schmok JC, Shankar A, Markmiller S, Yee BA, Sathe S, Pratt GA, Scaletta DB, Ha Y, Hill DE, Aigner S, Yeo GW. Nat Struct Mol Biol. 2020 Oct;27(10):989-1000. doi: 10.1038/s41594-020-0477-6. Epub 2020 Aug 17. PubMed 32807991.
Backbone
  Vector backbone: E2.pEF5-DEST-FL-V5-MCP
  Backbone size w/o insert (bp): 7357
  Vector type: Mammalian Expression
Growth in bacteria
  Bacterial resistance: Ampicillin, 100 μg/mL
  Growth temperature: 37°C
  Growth strain: DH5alpha
  Copy number: High Copy
Gene/Insert
  Gene/Insert name: NAP1L3 (alt name: Accession: BC034954)
  Species: H. sapiens (human)
  Insert size (bp): 1521
  Mutation: none
  Entrez Gene: NAP1L3 (a.k.a. MB20, NPL3)
  Promoter: EF-1a
  Tag / fusion protein: V5-MCP (C terminal on backbone)
  Cloning method: Gateway Cloning
  Sequencing primers: 5′ TAATACGACTCACTATAGGG; 3′ gctcgagtctagagggc
Resource information
  A portion of this plasmid was derived from a plasmid made by: DNASU Plasmid Repository Center for Personalized Diagnostics Biodesign Institute
Terms and licenses: Academic/Nonprofit Terms; Industry Terms: Not Available to Industry
How to cite: NAP1L3 was a gift from Eugene Yeo (Addgene plasmid # 155763 ; http://n2t.net/addgene:155763 ; RRID:Addgene_155763)
