[The description below was written by a language model from this plasmid's Addgene catalogue record and pLannotate feature annotations shown in this document.]
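Description:
NAP1L3 is a mammalian expression plasmid built by Gateway cloning into the E2.pEF5-DEST-FL-V5-MCP destination backbone. It carries the full-length, unmutated human NAP1L3 open reading frame (nucleosome assembly protein 1-like 3) as a C-terminal fusion to a V5 epitope tag and the bacteriophage MS2 coat protein (MCP). The strong constitutive EF-1α promoter drives transcription, and a T7 promoter lies just upstream of the insert. The ORF is flanked by attB1 and attB2 sites left by the Gateway recombination, followed in order by V5, MCP and a bovine growth hormone polyadenylation signal. In bacteria the plasmid is maintained at high copy through a ColE1/pUC-type origin and selected with ampicillin via the β-lactamase gene.

Downstream of the expression cassette, the feature table shows an FRT site directly preceding a hygromycin resistance coding sequence and an SV40 poly(A) signal. This layout is typical of Flp-mediated integration vectors, in which the marker becomes expressed after recombination into a genomic FRT landing site, although the record does not say the plasmid is used that way. Several other annotations are only short fragments (SV40 promoter, f1 ori, ble, lacI, CMV enhancer, small t antigen) and are probably backbone remnants rather than functional parts.

The stated purpose is an RNA-binding protein tethering screen. MCP binds a specific MS2 RNA stem-loop, so the fusion can be recruited artificially to a reporter transcript carrying such hairpins. This allows the effect of NAP1L3 on mRNA stability or translation to be measured, while the V5 tag permits detection of the fusion protein. The reporter itself is not part of this plasmid.
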