Features (pLannotate 1.2.2; 24 found; start..end, strand, type, name):
      1..1179    +  promoter       EF-1α promoter: strong constitutive promoter for human elongation factor EF-1α
   1196..1214    +  promoter       T7 promoter: promoter for bacteriophage T7 RNA polymerase
   1293..1317    +  protein_bind   attB1: mutant version of attB; recombination site for the Gateway® BP reaction BP Clonase™
   1323..2840    +  CDS            NAP1L3: NP1L3_HUMAN - Also known as BNAP. Experimental evidence at protein level: Swiss-Prot protein existence level 1. From Homo sapiens (Human).
   2845..2869    -  protein_bind   attB2: mutant version of attB; recombination site for the Gateway® BP reaction BP Clonase™
   2994..3035    +  CDS            V5 tag: epitope tag from simian virus 5
   3048..3434    +  CDS            MS2: bacteriophage MS2 coat protein binds to a specific stem-loop structure in the viral RNA (Peabody, 1993)
   3496..3720    +  polyA_signal   bGH poly(A) signal: bovine growth hormone polyadenylation signal
   3724..3745    +  promoter       SV40 promoter (fragment): SV40 enhancer and early promoter
   3766..3999    +  rep_origin     f1 ori (fragment) (sequence partly withheld): f1 bacteriophage origin of replication; arrow indicates direction of (+) strand synthesis
   4004..4051    +  protein_bind   FRT: FLP-mediated recombination occurs in the 8-bp core sequence TCTAGAAA (Turan and Bode, 2011). FLP recombinase from the Saccharomyces cerevisiae 2μ plasmid
   4059..5081    +  CDS            HygR: aminoglycoside phosphotransferase from E. coli; aph(4)-Ia; confers resistance to hygromycin
   5091..5216    +  CDS            ble (fragment): BLE_KLEPN - Experimental evidence at protein level: Swiss-Prot protein existence level 1. Binding protein with a strong affinity to the bleomycin family of antibiotics. Binds to CL990; an antimitotic-antibiotic compound. From Klebsiella pneumoniae.
   5211..5332    +  polyA_signal   SV40 poly(A) signal: SV40 polyadenylation signal
   5405..5421    -  protein_bind   lac operator: The lac repressor binds to the lac operator to inhibit transcription in E. coli. This inhibition can be relieved by adding lactose or isopropyl-β-D-thiogalactopyranoside (IPTG). lac repressor encoded by lacI
   5429..5459    -  promoter       lac promoter: promoter for the E. coli lac operon
   5474..5495    -  protein_bind   CAP binding site: CAP binding activates transcription in the presence of cAMP. E. coli catabolite activator protein
   5508..5600    -  CDS            lacI (fragment): lac repressor; lacI; The lac repressor binds to the lac operator to inhibit transcription in E. coli. This inhibition can be relieved by adding lactose or isopropyl-β-D-thiogalactopyranoside (IPTG).
   5783..6371    -  rep_origin     ori: high-copy-number ColE1/pMB1/pBR322/pUC origin of replication
   6542..7402    -  CDS            AmpR: β-lactamase; bla; confers resistance to ampicillin, carbenicillin, and related antibiotics
   7403..7507    -  promoter       AmpR promoter: bla
   7566..7618    -  misc_feature   bom (fragment): basis of mobility region from pBR322
   7773..7791    +  enhancer       CMV enhancer (fragment): human cytomegalovirus immediate early enhancer
   7816..7882    +  CDS            small t antigen (fragment): SV40 (simian virus 40) small t antigen
>Addgene plasmid #155763 | NAP1L3 | addgene full sequence | sequence record 376939 | Addgene NGS Result
GGCTCCGGTGCCCGTCAGTGGGCAGAGCGCACATCGCCCACAGTCCCCGAGAAGTTGGGGGGAGGGGTCG
GCAATTGAACCGGTGCCTAGAGAAGGTGGCGCGGGGTAAACTGGGAAAGTGATGTCGTGTACTGGCTCCG
CCTTTTTCCCGAGGGTGGGGGAGAACCGTATATAAGTGCAGTAGTCGCCGTGAACGTTCTTTTTCGCAAC
GGGTTTGCCGCCAGAACACAGGTAAGTGCCGTGTGTGGTTCCCGCGGGCCTGGCCTCTTTACGGGTTATG
GCCCTTGCGTGCCTTGAATTACTTCCACCTGGCTGCAGTACGTGATTCTTGATCCCGAGCTTCGGGTTGG
AAGTGGGTGGGAGAGTTCGAGGCCTTGCGCTTAAGGAGCCCCTTCGCCTCGTGCTTGAGTTGAGGCCTGG
CCTGGGCGCTGGGGCCGCCGCGTGCGAATCTGGTGGCACCTTCGCGCCTGTCTCGCTGCTTTCGATAAGT
CTCTAGCCATTTAAAATTTTTGATGACCTGCTGCGACGCTTTTTTTCTGGCAAGATAGTCTTGTAAATGC
GGGCCAAGATCTGCACACTGGTATTTCGGTTTTTGGGGCCGCGGGCGGCGACGGGGCCCGTGCGTCCCAG
CGCACATGTTCGGCGAGGCGGGGCCTGCGAGCGCGGCCACCGAGAATCGGACGGGGGTAGTCTCAAGCTG
GCCGGCCTGCTCTGGTGCCTGGCCTCGCGCCGCCGTGTATCGCCCCGCCCTGGGCGGCAAGGCTGGCCCG
GTCGGCACCAGTTGCGTGAGCGGAAAGATGGCCGCTTCCCGGCCCTGCTGCAGGGAGCTCAAAATGGAGG
ACGCGGCGCTCGGGAGAGCGGGCGGGTGAGTCACCCACACAAAGGAAAAGGGCCTTTCCGTCCTCAGCCG
TCGCTTCATGTGACTCCACGGAGTACCGGGCGCCGTCCAGGCACCTCGATTAGTTCTCGAGCTTTTGGAG
TACGTCGTCTTTAGGTTGGGGGGAGGGGTTTTATGCGATGGAGTTTCCCCACACTGAGTGGGTGGAGACT
GAAGTTAGGCCAGCTTGGCACTTGATGTAATTCTCCTTGGAATTTGCCCTTTTTGAGTTTGGATCTTGGT
TCATTCTCAAGCCTCAGACAGTGGTTCAAAGTTTTTTTCTTCCATTTCAGGTGTCGTGAGGAATTAGCTT
GGTACTAATACGACTCACTATAGGGAGACCCAAGCTGGCTAGGTAAGCTTGGTACCGAGCTCGGATCCAC
TAGTCCAGTGTGGTGGAATTCTGCAGATATCAACAAGTTTGTACAAAAAAGCAGGCTCCACCATGGCAGA
AGCAGATTTTAAAATGGTCTCGGAACCTGTCGCCCATGGGGTTGCCGAAGAGGAGATGGCTAGCTCGACT
AGTGATTCTGGGGAAGAATCTGACAGCAGTAGCTCTAGCAGCAGCACTAGTGACAGCAGCAGCAGCAGCA
GCACTAGTGGCAGCAGCAGCGGCAGCGGCAGCAGCAGCAGCAGCAGCGGCAGCACTAGCAGCCGCAGCCG
CTTGTATAGAAAGAAGAGGGTACCTGAGCCTTCCAGAAGGGCGCGGCGGGCCCCGTTGGGAACAAATTTC
GTGGATAGGCTGCCTCAGGCAGTTAGAAATCGTGTGCAAGCGCTTAGAAACATTCAAGATGAATGTGACA
AGGTAGATACCCTGTTCTTAAAAGCAATTCATGATCTTGAAAGAAAATATGCTGAACTCAACAAGCCTCT
GTATGATAGGCGGTTTCAAATCATCAATGCAGAATACGAGCCTACAGAAGAAGAATGTGAATGGAATTCA
GAGGATGAGGAGTTCAGCAGTGATGAGGAGGTGCAGGATAACACCCCTAGTGAAATGCCTCCCTTAGAGG
GTGAGGAAGAAGAAAACCCTAAAGAAAACCCAGAGGTGAAAGCTGAAGAGAAGGAAGTTCCTAAAGAAAT
TCCTGAGGTGAAGGATGAAGAAAAGGAAGTTGCTAAAGAAATTACTGAGGTAAAGGCTGAAGAAAAAGCA
GATTCTAAAGACTGTATGGAGGCAACCCCTGAAGTAAAAGAAGATCCTAAAGAAGTCCCCCAGGTAAAGG
CAGATGATAAAGAACAGCCTAAAGCAACAGAGGCTAAGGCAAGGGCTGCAGTAAGAGAGACTCATAAAAG
AGTTCCTGAGGAAAGGCTTCAGGACAGTGTAGATCTTAAAAGAGCTAGGAAGGGAAAGCCTAAAAGAGAA
GACCCTAAAGGCATTCCTGACTATTGGCTGATTGTTTTAAAGAATGTTGACAAGCTCGGGCCTATGATTC
AGAAGTATGATGAGCCCATTCTGAAGTTCTTGTCGGATGTTAGCCTGAAGTTCTCAAAACCTGGCCAGCC
TGTAAGTTACACCTTTGAATTTCATTTTCTACCCAACCCATACTTCAGAAATGAGGTGCTGGTGAAGACA
TATATAATAAAGGCAAAACCAGATCACAATGATCCCTTCTTTTCTTGGGGATGGGAAATTGAAGATTGCA
AAGGCTGCAAGATAGACTGGAGAAGAGGAAAAGATGTTACTGTGACAACTACCCAGAGTCGCACAACTGC
TACTGGAGAAATTGAAATCCAGCCAAGAGTGGTTCCTAATGCATCATTCTTCAACTTCTTTAGTCCTCCT
GAGATTCCTATGATTGGGAAGCTGGAACCACGAGAAGATGCTATCCTGGATGAGGACTTTGAAATTGGGC
AGATTTTACATGATAATGTCATCCTGAAATCAATCTATTACTATACTGGAGAAGTCAATGGTACCTACTA
TCAATTTGGCAAACATTATGGAAACAAGAAATACAGAAAATTGGACCCAGCTTTCTTGTACAAAGTGGTT
GATATCCAGCACAGTGGCGGCCGCTCGAGTCTAGAGGGCCCGCGGTTCGAAACCAGCGGAGGCGGCGGAA
GCGGGGGAGGAGGCAGCGGCGGAGGCGGCAGCGGGGGCGGCGGAAGCGCTACCGGTAAGCCTATCCCTAA
CCCTCTCCTCGGTCTCGATTCTACGCGTACCGGTATGGCTTCTAACTTTACTCAGTTCGTTCTCGTCGAC
AATGGCGGAACTGGCGACGTGACTGTCGCCCCAAGCAACTTCGCTAACGGGGTCGCTGAATGGATCAGCT
CTAACTCGCGATCACAGGCTTACAAAGTAACCTGTAGCGTTCGTCAGAGCTCTGCGCAGAATCGCAAATA
CACCATCAAAGTCGAGGTGCCTAAAGTGGCAACCCAGACTGTTGGTGGTGAAGAGCTTCCTGTAGCCGGA
TGGAGATCTTACTTAAATATGGAACTAACCATTCCAATTTTCGCCACGAATTCCGACTGCGAGCTTATTG
TTAAGGCAATGCAAGGTCTCCTAAAAGATGGAAACCCGATTCCCTCGGCCATCGCGGCCAACTCCGGCAT
CTACGGAGGTGGAGGTGGATCTCGTACGGGTTAGTAATGAGTTTAAACCCGCTGATCAGCCTCGACTGTG
CCTTCTAGTTGCCAGCCATCTGTTGTTTGCCCCTCCCCCGTGCCTTCCTTGACCCTGGAAGGTGCCACTC
CCACTGTCCTTTCCTAATAAAATGAGGAAATTGCATCGCATTGTCTGAGTAGGTGTCATTCTATTCTGGG
GGGTGGGGTGGGGCAGGACAGCAAGGGGGAGGATTGGGAAGACAATAGCAGGCATGCTGGGGATGCGGTG
GGCTCTATGGCTTCTGAGGCGGAAAGAACCAGCTGGGGCTCTAGGGGGTATCCCC
[124 nt withheld, positions 3766-3889]
C
[91 nt withheld, positions 3891-3981]
AGGGTGATGGTTCACGTACCTAGAAGTTCCTATTCCGAAGTTCCTATTCTCTAGAAAGTATAGGAACTTC
CTTGGCCAAAAAGCCTGAACTCACCGCGACGTCTGTCGAGAAGTTTCTGATCGAAAAGTTCGACAGCGTC
TCCGACCTGATGCAGCTCTCGGAGGGCGAAGAATCTCGTGCTTTCAGCTTCGATGTAGGAGGGCGTGGAT
ATGTCCTGCGGGTAAATAGCTGCGCCGATGGTTTCTACAAAGATCGTTATGTTTATCGGCACTTTGCATC
GGCCGCGCTCCCGATTCCGGAAGTGCTTGACATTGGGGAATTCAGCGAGAGCCTGACCTATTGCATCTCC
CGCCGTGCACAGGGTGTCACGTTGCAAGACCTGCCTGAAACCGAACTGCCCGCTGTTCTGCAGCCGGTCG
CGGAGGCCATGGATGCGATCGCTGCGGCCGATCTTAGCCAGACGAGCGGGTTCGGCCCATTCGGACCGCA
AGGAATCGGTCAATACACTACATGGCGTGATTTCATATGCGCGATTGCTGATCCCCATGTGTATCACTGG
CAAACTGTGATGGACGACACCGTCAGTGCGTCCGTCGCGCAGGCTCTCGATGAGCTGATGCTTTGGGCCG
AGGACTGCCCCGAAGTCCGGCACCTCGTGCACGCGGATTTCGGCTCCAACAATGTCCTGACGGACAATGG
CCGCATAACAGCGGTCATTGACTGGAGCGAGGCGATGTTCGGGGATTCCCAATACGAGGTCGCCAACATC
TTCTTCTGGAGGCCGTGGTTGGCTTGTATGGAGCAGCAGACGCGCTACTTCGAGCGGAGGCATCCGGAGC
TTGCAGGATCGCCGCGGCTCCGGGCGTATATGCTCCGCATTGGTCTTGACCAACTCTATCAGAGCTTGGT
TGACGGCAATTTCGATGATGCAGCTTGGGCGCAGGGTCGATGCGACGCAATCGTCCGATCCGGAGCCGGG
ACTGTCGGGCGTACACAAATCGCCCGCAGAAGCGCGGCCGTCTGGACCGATGGCTGTGTAGAAGTACTCG
CCGATAGTGGAAACCGACGCCCCAGCACTCGTCCGAGGGCAAAGGAATAGCACGTACTACGAGATTTCGA
TTCCACCGCCGCCTTCTATGAAAGGTTGGGCTTCGGAATCGTTTTCCGGGACGCCGGCTGGATGATCCTC
CAGCGCGGGGATCTCATGCTGGAGTTCTTCGCCCACCCCAACTTGTTTATTGCAGCTTATAATGGTTACA
AATAAAGCAATAGCATCACAAATTTCACAAATAAAGCATTTTTTTCACTGCATTCTAGTTGTGGTTTGTC
CAAACTCATCAATGTATCTTATCATGTCTGTATACCGTCGACCTCTAGCTAGAGCTTGGCGTAATCATGG
TCATAGCTGTTTCCTGTGTGAAATTGTTATCCGCTCACAATTCCACACAACATACGAGCCGGAAGCATAA
AGTGTAAAGCCTGGGGTGCCTAATGAGTGAGCTAACTCACATTAATTGCGTTGCGCTCACTGCCCGCTTT
CCAGTCGGGAAACCTGTCGTGCCAGCTGCATTAATGAATCGGCCAACGCGCGGGGAGAGGCGGTTTGCGT
ATTGGGCGCTCTTCCGCTTCCTCGCTCACTGACTCGCTGCGCTCGGTCGTTCGGCTGCGGCGAGCGGTAT
CAGCTCACTCAAAGGCGGTAATACGGTTATCCACAGAATCAGGGGATAACGCAGGAAAGAACATGTGAGC
AAAAGGCCAGCAAAAGGCCAGGAACCGTAAAAAGGCCGCGTTGCTGGCGTTTTTCCATAGGCTCCGCCCC
CCTGACGAGCATCACAAAAATCGACGCTCAAGTCAGAGGTGGCGAAACCCGACAGGACTATAAAGATACC
AGGCGTTTCCCCCTGGAAGCTCCCTCGTGCGCTCTCCTGTTCCGACCCTGCCGCTTACCGGATACCTGTC
CGCCTTTCTCCCTTCGGGAAGCGTGGCGCTTTCTCATAGCTCACGCTGTAGGTATCTCAGTTCGGTGTAG
GTCGTTCGCTCCAAGCTGGGCTGTGTGCACGAACCCCCCGTTCAGCCCGACCGCTGCGCCTTATCCGGTA
ACTATCGTCTTGAGTCCAACCCGGTAAGACACGACTTATCGCCACTGGCAGCAGCCACTGGTAACAGGAT
TAGCAGAGCGAGGTATGTAGGCGGTGCTACAGAGTTCTTGAAGTGGTGGCCTAACTACGGCTACACTAGA
AGAACAGTATTTGGTATCTGCGCTCTGCTGAAGCCAGTTACCTTCGGAAAAAGAGTTGGTAGCTCTTGAT
CCGGCAAACAAACCACCGCTGGTAGCGGTGGTTTTTTTGTTTGCAAGCAGCAGATTACGCGCAGAAAAAA
AGGATCTCAAGAAGATCCTTTGATCTTTTCTACGGGGTCTGACGCTCAGTGGAACGAAAACTCACGTTAA
GGGATTTTGGTCATGAGATTATCAAAAAGGATCTTCACCTAGATCCTTTTAAATTAAAAATGAAGTTTTA
AATCAATCTAAAGTATATATGAGTAAACTTGGTCTGACAGTTACCAATGCTTAATCAGTGAGGCACCTAT
CTCAGCGATCTGTCTATTTCGTTCATCCATAGTTGCCTGACTCCCCGTCGTGTAGATAACTACGATACGG
GAGGGCTTACCATCTGGCCCCAGTGCTGCAATGATACCGCGAGACCCACGCTCACCGGCTCCAGATTTAT
CAGCAATAAACCAGCCAGCCGGAAGGGCCGAGCGCAGAAGTGGTCCTGCAACTTTATCCGCCTCCATCCA
GTCTATTAATTGTTGCCGGGAAGCTAGAGTAAGTAGTTCGCCAGTTAATAGTTTGCGCAACGTTGTTGCC
ATTGCTACAGGCATCGTGGTGTCACGCTCGTCGTTTGGTATGGCTTCATTCAGCTCCGGTTCCCAACGAT
CAAGGCGAGTTACATGATCCCCCATGTTGTGCAAAAAAGCGGTTAGCTCCTTCGGTCCTCCGATCGTTGT
CAGAAGTAAGTTGGCCGCAGTGTTATCACTCATGGTTATGGCAGCACTGCATAATTCTCTTACTGTCATG
CCATCCGTAAGATGCTTTTCTGTGACTGGTGAGTACTCAACCAAGTCATTCTGAGAATAGTGTATGCGGC
GACCGAGTTGCTCTTGCCCGGCGTCAATACGGGATAATACCGCGCCACATAGCAGAACTTTAAAAGTGCT
CATCATTGGAAAACGTTCTTCGGGGCGAAAACTCTCAAGGATCTTACCGCTGTTGAGATCCAGTTCGATG
TAACCCACTCGTGCACCCAACTGATCTTCAGCATCTTTTACTTTCACCAGCGTTTCTGGGTGAGCAAAAA
CAGGAAGGCAAAATGCCGCAAAAAAGGGAATAAGGGCGACACGGAAATGTTGAATACTCATACTCTTCCT
TTTTCAATATTATTGAAGCATTTATCAGGGTTATTGTCTCATGAGCGGATACATATTTGAATGTATTTAG
AAAAATAAACAAATAGGGGTTCCGCGCACATTTCCCCGAAAAGTGCCACCTGACGTCGACGGATCGGGAG
ATCTCCCGATCCCCTATGGTGCACTCTCAGTACAATCTGCTCTGATGCCGCATAGTTAAGCCAGTATCTG
CTCCCTGCTTGTGTGTTGGAGGTCGCTGAGTAGTGCGCGAGCAAAATTTAAGCTACAACAAGGCAAGGCT
TGACCGACAATTGCATGAAGAATCTGCTTAGGGTTAGGCGTTTTGCGCTGCTTCGCGATGTACGGGCCAG
ATATACGCGTTGACATTGATTATTGACTAGGCTTTTGCAAAAAGCTTTGCAAAGATGGATAAAGTTTTAA
ACAGAGAGGAATCTTTGCAGCTAATGGACCTTCTAGGTCTTGAAAGGAGTGGGAATT
