>Addgene plasmid #155763 | NAP1L3 | depositor partial sequence | sequence record 301167 | Insert Sequence
ATGGCAGAAGCAGATTTTAAAATGGTCTCGGAACCTGTCGCCCATGGGGTTGCCGAAGAGGAGATGGCTA
GCTCGACTAGTGATTCTGGGGAAGAATCTGACAGCAGTAGCTCTAGCAGCAGCACTAGTGACAGCAGCAG
CAGCAGCAGCACTAGTGGCAGCAGCAGCGGCAGCGGCAGCAGCAGCAGCAGCAGCGGCAGCACTAGCAGC
CGCAGCCGCTTGTATAGAAAGAAGAGGGTACCTGAGCCTTCCAGAAGGGCGCGGCGGGCCCCGTTGGGAA
CAAATTTCGTGGATAGGCTGCCTCAGGCAGTTAGAAATCGTGTGCAAGCGCTTAGAAACATTCAAGATGA
ATGTGACAAGGTAGATACCCTGTTCTTAAAAGCAATTCATGATCTTGAAAGAAAATATGCTGAACTCAAC
AAGCCTCTGTATGATAGGCGGTTTCAAATCATCAATGCAGAATACGAGCCTACAGAAGAAGAATGTGAAT
GGAATTCAGAGGATGAGGAGTTCAGCAGTGATGAGGAGGTGCAGGATAACACCCCTAGTGAAATGCCTCC
CTTAGAGGGTGAGGAAGAAGAAAACCCTAAAGAAAACCCAGAGGTGAAAGCTGAAGAGAAGGAAGTTCCT
AAAGAAATTCCTGAGGTGAAGGATGAAGAAAAGGAAGTTGCTAAAGAAATTACTGAGGTAAAGGCTGAAG
AAAAAGCAGATTCTAAAGACTGTATGGAGGCAACCCCTGAAGTAAAAGAAGATCCTAAAGAAGTCCCCCA
GGTAAAGGCAGATGATAAAGAACAGCCTAAAGCAACAGAGGCTAAGGCAAGGGCTGCAGTAAGAGAGACT
CATAAAAGAGTTCCTGAGGAAAGGCTTCAGGACAGTGTAGATCTTAAAAGAGCTAGGAAGGGAAAGCCTA
AAAGAGAAGACCCTAAAGGCATTCCTGACTATTGGCTGATTGTTTTAAAGAATGTTGACAAGCTCGGGCC
TATGATTCAGAAGTATGATGAGCCCATTCTGAAGTTCTTGTCGGATGTTAGCCTGAAGTTCTCAAAACCT
GGCCAGCCTGTAAGTTACACCTTTGAATTTCATTTTCTACCCAACCCATACTTCAGAAATGAGGTGCTGG
TGAAGACATATATAATAAAGGCAAAACCAGATCACAATGATCCCTTCTTTTCTTGGGGATGGGAAATTGA
AGATTGCAAAGGCTGCAAGATAGACTGGAGAAGAGGAAAAGATGTTACTGTGACAACTACCCAGAGTCGC
ACAACTGCTACTGGAGAAATTGAAATCCAGCCAAGAGTGGTTCCTAATGCATCATTCTTCAACTTCTTTA
GTCCTCCTGAGATTCCTATGATTGGGAAGCTGGAACCACGAGAAGATGCTATCCTGGATGAGGACTTTGA
AATTGGGCAGATTTTACATGATAATGTCATCCTGAAATCAATCTATTACTATACTGGAGAAGTCAATGGT
ACCTACTATCAATTTGGCAAACATTATGGAAACAAGAAATACAGAAAATAA
